Addgene plasmid #207390: PET-B-evoSpCas9-NLS-6xHis
Purpose: Expression of increased-fidelity (i.e. high-fidelity) SpCas9 variant in bacterial cells
Depositing lab: Ervin Welker. Depositing organization: HUN-REN Research Centre for Natural Sciences. Publication: A cleavage rule for selection of increased-fidelity SpCas9 variants with high efficiency and no detectable off-targets. Kulcsar PI, Talas A, Ligeti Z, Toth E, Rakvacs Z, Bartos Z, Krausz SL, Welker A, Vegi VL, Huszar K, Welker E. Nat Commun. 2023 Sep 16;14(1):5746. doi: 10.1038/s41467-023-41393-5. PubMed 37717069.
Backbone
  Vector backbone: pET
  Vector type: Bacterial Expression, CRISPR
Growth in bacteria
  Bacterial resistance: Ampicillin, 100 μg/mL
  Growth temperature: 37°C
  Growth strain: DH5alpha
  Copy number: High Copy
Gene/Insert
  Gene/Insert name: B-evoSpCas9
  Species: S. pyogenes
  Insert size (bp): 4158
  Mutation: M495V, Y515N, K526E, R661Q, amino acids 1005-1013 replaced with two glycine
  Promoter: T7
  Tag / fusion protein: 6xHis (C terminal on insert)
  Cloning method: Gibson Cloning
Terms and licenses: Academic/Nonprofit Terms; Industry Terms: Not Available to Industry
Depositor comments: Please visit https://doi.org/10.1101/2022.08.16.504097 for bioRxiv preprint
How to cite: PET-B-evoSpCas9-NLS-6xHis was a gift from Ervin Welker (Addgene plasmid # 207390 ; http://n2t.net/addgene:207390 ; RRID:Addgene_207390)
