[The description below was written by a language model from this plasmid's Addgene catalogue record and pLannotate feature annotations shown in this document.]
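Description:
PET-B-evoSpCas9-NLS-6xHis is a pET-family bacterial expression plasmid of about 9.2 kb, built to produce a recombinant increased-fidelity Streptococcus pyogenes Cas9 variant in E. coli. It replicates from a ColE1/pMB1-type origin and is selected with ampicillin through the β-lactamase gene. The backbone also carries pBR322-derived elements (bom, rop and remnant tetracycline-resistance fragments) and an f1 origin for single-stranded DNA production. The catalogue lists the plasmid as high copy, although the annotated rop gene is normally associated with reduced copy number.

The expression cassette follows the standard pET layout. A T7 promoter is immediately followed by a lac operator and the T7 gene 10 ribosome binding site, and a T7 terminator closes the unit. A plasmid-borne lacI gene with its own promoter supplies the repressor, so transcription depends on T7 RNA polymerase in the host and can be induced with IPTG. The open reading frame encodes B-evoSpCas9, which carries the evoCas9 substitutions M495V, Y515N, K526E and R661Q. In addition, residues 1005–1013 are replaced by two glycines, which probably explains why the automated annotation splits the Cas9 coding region into two adjacent fragments. The nuclease is fused at its C-terminus to a bipartite nucleoplasmin nuclear localization signal and then a 6xHis tag. The short feature called as a SET1 fragment lies where the His tag is expected and is probably a misannotation of it.

The His tag allows affinity purification of the protein, and the NLS would support nuclear import if purified protein is delivered into eukaryotic cells, for example as ribonucleoprotein complexes. The record itself states only bacterial expression of the high-fidelity variant as the purpose, in connection with work on selecting increased-fidelity SpCas9 variants.
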