Features (pLannotate 1.2.2; 20 found; start..end, strand, type, name):
      1..19      +  promoter       T7 promoter: promoter for bacteriophage T7 RNA polymerase
     20..44      +  protein_bind   lac operator: The lac repressor binds to the lac operator to inhibit transcription in E. coli. This inhibition can be relieved by adding lactose or isopropyl-β-D-thiogalactopyranoside (IPTG). lac repressor encoded by lacI
     59..81      +  RBS            RBS: efficient ribosome binding site from bacteriophage T7 gene 10 (Olins and Rangwala, 1989)
     88..3100    +  CDS            evoCas9 (fragment): Streptococcus pyogenes Cas9 variant with improved specificity (Casini et al., 2018) generates RNA-guided double strand breaks in DNA
   3105..4170    +  CDS            Cas9(C) (fragment): C-terminal portion of Streptococcus pyogenes Cas9 (Zetsche et al., 2015)
   4171..4218    +  CDS            nucleoplasmin NLS: bipartite nuclear localization signal from nucleoplasmin
   4256..4273    +  CDS            SET1 (fragment): solubility-enhancement tag derived from T7 phage gene 10B
   4281..4328    +  terminator     T7 terminator: transcription terminator for bacteriophage T7 RNA polymerase
   4365..4820    +  rep_origin     f1 ori (sequence partly withheld): f1 bacteriophage origin of replication; arrow indicates direction of (+) strand synthesis
   4935..5795    -  CDS            AmpR: β-lactamase; bla; confers resistance to ampicillin, carbenicillin, and related antibiotics
   5796..5888    -  promoter       AmpR promoter: bla
   5969..6557    +  rep_origin     ori: high-copy-number ColE1/pMB1/pBR322/pUC origin of replication
   6743..6882    -  misc_feature   bom: basis of mobility region from pBR322
   6984..7175    -  CDS            rop: Rop protein, which maintains plasmids at low copy number; rop
   7192..7572    +  CDS            YPB1_ECOLX: Protein predicted: Swiss-Prot protein existence level 4. From Escherichia coli.
   7634..7698    -  CDS            TcR (fragment): tetracycline efflux protein; tet; confers resistance to tetracycline
   7713..7734    -  protein_bind   CAP binding site: CAP binding activates transcription in the presence of cAMP. E. coli catabolite activator protein
   7747..8829    -  CDS            lacI: lac repressor; lacI; The lac repressor binds to the lac operator to inhibit transcription in E. coli. This inhibition can be relieved by adding lactose or isopropyl-β-D-thiogalactopyranoside (IPTG).
   8830..8907    -  promoter       lacI promoter: lacI
   8915..9194    -  CDS            TcR (fragment): tetracycline efflux protein; tet; confers resistance to tetracycline
>Addgene plasmid #207390 | PET-B-evoSpCas9-NLS-6xHis | addgene full sequence | sequence record 408738 | Addgene NGS Result
TAATACGACTCACTATAGGGGAATTGTGAGCGGATAACAATTCCCCTCTAGAAATAATTTTGTTTAACTT
TAAGAAGGAGATATACCATGGACAAGAAGTACAGCATCGGCCTGGACATCGGCACCAACTCTGTGGGCTG
GGCCGTGATCACCGACGAGTACAAGGTGCCCAGCAAGAAATTCAAGGTGCTGGGCAACACCGACCGGCAC
AGCATCAAGAAGAACCTGATCGGAGCCCTGCTGTTCGACAGCGGCGAAACAGCCGAGGCCACCCGGCTGA
AGAGAACCGCCAGAAGAAGATACACCAGACGGAAGAACCGGATCTGCTATCTGCAAGAGATCTTCAGCAA
CGAGATGGCCAAGGTGGACGACAGCTTCTTCCACAGACTGGAAGAGTCCTTCCTGGTGGAAGAGGATAAG
AAGCACGAGCGGCACCCCATCTTCGGCAACATCGTGGACGAGGTGGCCTACCACGAGAAGTACCCCACCA
TCTACCACCTGAGAAAGAAACTGGTGGACAGCACCGACAAGGCCGACCTGCGGCTGATCTATCTGGCCCT
GGCCCACATGATCAAGTTCCGGGGCCACTTCCTGATCGAGGGCGACCTGAACCCCGACAACAGCGACGTG
GACAAGCTGTTCATCCAGCTGGTGCAGACCTACAACCAGCTGTTCGAGGAAAACCCCATCAACGCCAGCG
GCGTGGACGCCAAGGCCATCCTGTCTGCCAGACTGAGCAAGAGCAGACGGCTGGAAAATCTGATCGCCCA
GCTGCCCGGCGAGAAGAAGAATGGCCTGTTCGGAAACCTGATTGCCCTGAGCCTGGGCCTGACCCCCAAC
TTCAAGAGCAACTTCGACCTGGCCGAGGATGCCAAACTGCAGCTGAGCAAGGACACCTACGACGACGACC
TGGACAACCTGCTGGCCCAGATCGGCGACCAGTACGCCGACCTGTTTCTGGCCGCCAAGAACCTGTCCGA
CGCCATCCTGCTGAGCGACATCCTGAGAGTGAACACCGAGATCACCAAGGCCCCCCTGAGCGCCTCTATG
ATCAAGAGATACGACGAGCACCACCAGGACCTGACCCTGCTGAAAGCTCTCGTGCGGCAGCAGCTGCCTG
AGAAGTACAAAGAGATTTTCTTCGACCAGAGCAAGAACGGCTACGCCGGCTACATTGACGGCGGAGCCAG
CCAGGAAGAGTTCTACAAGTTCATCAAGCCCATCCTGGAAAAGATGGACGGCACCGAGGAACTGCTCGTG
AAGCTGAACAGAGAGGACCTGCTGCGGAAGCAGCGGACCTTCGACAACGGCAGCATCCCCCACCAGATCC
ACCTGGGAGAGCTGCACGCCATTCTGCGGCGGCAGGAAGATTTTTACCCATTCCTGAAGGACAACCGGGA
AAAGATCGAGAAGATCCTGACCTTCCGCATCCCCTACTACGTGGGCCCTCTGGCCAGGGGAAACAGCAGA
TTCGCCTGGATGACCAGAAAGAGCGAGGAAACCATCACCCCCTGGAACTTCGAGGAAGTGGTGGACAAGG
GCGCTTCCGCCCAGAGCTTCATCGAGCGGGTGACCAACTTCGATAAGAACCTGCCCAACGAGAAGGTGCT
GCCCAAGCACAGCCTGCTGAACGAGTACTTCACCGTGTATAACGAGCTGACCGAAGTGAAATACGTGACC
GAGGGAATGAGAAAGCCCGCCTTCCTGAGCGGCGAGCAGAAAAAGGCCATCGTGGACCTGCTGTTCAAGA
CCAACCGGAAAGTGACCGTGAAGCAGCTGAAAGAGGACTACTTCAAGAAAATCGAGTGCTTCGACTCCGT
GGAAATCTCCGGCGTGGAAGATCGGTTCAACGCCTCCCTGGGCACATACCACGATCTGCTGAAAATTATC
AAGGACAAGGACTTCCTGGACAATGAGGAAAACGAGGACATTCTGGAAGATATCGTGCTGACCCTGACAC
TGTTTGAGGACAGAGAGATGATCGAGGAACGGCTGAAAACCTATGCCCACCTGTTCGACGACAAAGTGAT
GAAGCAGCTGAAGCGGCGGAGATACACCGGCTGGGGCCAGCTGAGCCGGAAGCTGATCAACGGCATCCGG
GACAAGCAGTCCGGCAAGACAATCCTGGATTTCCTGAAGTCCGACGGCTTCGCCAACAGAAACTTCATGC
AGCTGATCCACGACGACAGCCTGACCTTTAAAGAGGACATCCAGAAAGCCCAGGTGTCCGGCCAGGGCGA
TAGCCTGCACGAGCACATTGCCAATCTGGCCGGCAGCCCCGCCATTAAGAAGGGCATCCTGCAGACAGTG
AAGGTGGTGGACGAGCTCGTGAAAGTGATGGGCCGGCACAAGCCCGAGAACATCGTGATCGAAATGGCCA
GAGAGAACCAGACCACCCAGAAGGGACAGAAGAACAGCCGCGAGAGAATGAAGCGGATCGAAGAGGGCAT
CAAAGAGCTGGGCAGCCAGATCCTGAAAGAACACCCCGTGGAAAACACCCAGCTGCAGAACGAGAAGCTG
TACCTGTACTACCTGCAGAATGGGCGGGATATGTACGTGGACCAGGAACTGGACATCAACCGGCTGTCCG
ACTACGATGTGGACCATATCGTGCCTCAGAGCTTTCTGAAGGACGACTCCATCGACAACAAGGTGCTGAC
CAGAAGCGACAAGAACCGGGGCAAGAGCGACAACGTGCCCTCCGAAGAGGTCGTGAAGAAGATGAAGAAC
TACTGGCGGCAGCTGCTGAACGCCAAGCTGATTACCCAGAGAAAGTTCGACAATCTGACCAAGGCCGAGA
GAGGCGGCCTGAGCGAACTGGATAAGGCCGGCTTCATCAAGAGACAGCTGGTGGAAACCCGGCAGATCAC
AAAGCACGTGGCACAGATCCTGGACTCCCGGATGAACACTAAGTACGACGAGAATGACAAGCTGATCCGG
GAAGTGAAAGTGATCACCCTGAAGTCCAAGCTGGTGTCCGATTTCCGGAAGGATTTCCAGTTTTACAAAG
TGCGCGAGATCAACAACTACCACCACGCCCACGACGCGTACCTGAACGCCGTCGTGGGAACCGCCCTGAT
CAAAAAGTACCCTAAGCTGGGTGGCAAGGTGTACGATGTACGGAAGATGATCGCCAAGAGCGAGCAGGAA
ATCGGCAAGGCTACCGCCAAGTACTTCTTCTACAGCAACATCATGAACTTTTTCAAGACCGAGATTACCC
TGGCCAACGGCGAGATCCGGAAGCGGCCTCTGATCGAGACAAACGGCGAAACCGGGGAGATCGTGTGGGA
TAAGGGCCGGGATTTTGCCACCGTGCGGAAAGTGCTGAGCATGCCCCAAGTGAATATCGTGAAAAAGACC
GAGGTGCAGACAGGCGGCTTCAGCAAAGAGTCTATCCTGCCCAAGAGGAACAGCGATAAGCTGATCGCCA
GAAAGAAGGACTGGGACCCTAAGAAGTACGGCGGCTTCGACAGCCCCACCGTGGCCTATTCTGTGCTGGT
GGTGGCCAAAGTGGAAAAGGGCAAGTCCAAGAAACTGAAGAGTGTGAAAGAGCTGCTGGGGATCACCATC
ATGGAAAGAAGCAGCTTCGAGAAGAATCCCATCGACTTTCTGGAAGCCAAGGGCTACAAAGAAGTGAAAA
AGGACCTGATCATCAAGCTGCCTAAGTACTCCCTGTTCGAGCTGGAAAACGGCCGGAAGAGAATGCTGGC
CTCTGCCGGCGAACTGCAGAAGGGAAACGAACTGGCCCTGCCCTCCAAATATGTGAACTTCCTGTACCTG
GCCAGCCACTATGAGAAGCTGAAGGGCTCCCCCGAGGATAATGAGCAGAAACAGCTGTTTGTGGAACAGC
ACAAGCACTACCTGGACGAGATCATCGAGCAGATCAGCGAGTTCTCCAAGAGAGTGATCCTGGCCGACGC
TAATCTGGACAAAGTGCTGTCCGCCTACAACAAGCACCGGGATAAGCCCATCAGAGAGCAGGCCGAGAAT
ATCATCCACCTGTTTACCCTGACCAATCTGGGAGCCCCTGCCGCCTTCAAGTACTTTGACACCACCATCG
ACCGGAAGAGGTACACCAGCACCAAAGAGGTGCTGGACGCCACCCTGATCCACCAGAGCATCACCGGCCT
GTACGAGACACGGATCGACCTGTCTCAGCTGGGAGGCGACAAAAGGCCGGCGGCCACGAAAAAGGCCGGC
CAGGCAAAAAAGAAAAAGATGGATAAGCATCACCACCACCATCACTAATAACCTAGGCTGCTGCCACCGC
TGAGCAATAACTAGCATAACCCCTTGGGGCCTCTAAACGGGTCTTGAGGGGTTTTTTGCTGAAAGGAGGA
ACTATATCCGGATTGGCGAATGGG
[124 nt withheld, positions 4365-4488]
C
[91 nt withheld, positions 4490-4580]
A
[49 nt withheld, positions 4582-4630]
CCTTTGACGTTGGAGTCCACGTTCTTT
[37 nt withheld, positions 4658-4694]
ACCCTATCTCGGTCTATTCTTTTGATTTATAAGGGATTTTGCCGATTTCGGCCTATTGGTTAAAAAATGA
GCTGATTTAACAAAAATTTAACGCGAATTTTAACAAAATATTAACGTTTACAATTTCTGGCGGCACGATG
GCATGAGATTATCAAAAAGGATCTTCACCTAGATCCTTTTAAATTAAAAATGAAGTTTTAAATCAATCTA
AAGTATATATGAGTAAACTTGGTCTGACAGTTACCAATGCTTAATCAGTGAGGCACCTATCTCAGCGATC
TGTCTATTTCGTTCATCCATAGTTGCCTGACTCCCCGTCGTGTAGATAACTACGATACGGGAGGGCTTAC
CATCTGGCCCCAGTGCTGCAATGATACCGCGAGACCCACGCTCACCGGCTCCAGATTTATCAGCAATAAA
CCAGCCAGCCGGAAGGGCCGAGCGCAGAAGTGGTCCTGCAACTTTATCCGCCTCCATCCAGTCTATTAAT
TGTTGCCGGGAAGCTAGAGTAAGTAGTTCGCCAGTTAATAGTTTGCGCAACGTTGTTGCCATTGCTACAG
GCATCGTGGTGTCACGCTCGTCGTTTGGTATGGCTTCATTCAGCTCCGGTTCCCAACGATCAAGGCGAGT
TACATGATCCCCCATGTTGTGCAAAAAAGCGGTTAGCTCCTTCGGTCCTCCGATCGTTGTCAGAAGTAAG
TTGGCCGCAGTGTTATCACTCATGGTTATGGCAGCACTGCATAATTCTCTTACTGTCATGCCATCCGTAA
GATGCTTTTCTGTGACTGGTGAGTACTCAACCAAGTCATTCTGAGAATAGTGTATGCGGCGACCGAGTTG
CTCTTGCCCGGCGTCAATACGGGATAATACCGCGCCACATAGCAGAACTTTAAAAGTGCTCATCATTGGA
AAACGTTCTTCGGGGCGAAAACTCTCAAGGATCTTACCGCTGTTGAGATCCAGTTCGATGTAACCCACTC
GTGCACCCAACTGATCTTCAGCATCTTTTACTTTCACCAGCGTTTCTGGGTGAGCAAAAACAGGAAGGCA
AAATGCCGCAAAAAAGGGAATAAGGGCGACACGGAAATGTTGAATACTCATACTCTTCCTTTTTCAATCA
TGATTGAAGCATTTATCAGGGTTATTGTCTCATGAGCGGATACATATTTGAATGTATTTAGAAAAATAAA
CAAATAGGTCATGACCAAAATCCCTTAACGTGAGTTTTCGTTCCACTGAGCGTCAGACCCCGTAGAAAAG
ATCAAAGGATCTTCTTGAGATCCTTTTTTTCTGCGCGTAATCTGCTGCTTGCAAACAAAAAAACCACCGC
TACCAGCGGTGGTTTGTTTGCCGGATCAAGAGCTACCAACTCTTTTTCCGAAGGTAACTGGCTTCAGCAG
AGCGCAGATACCAAATACTGTCCTTCTAGTGTAGCCGTAGTTAGGCCACCACTTCAAGAACTCTGTAGCA
CCGCCTACATACCTCGCTCTGCTAATCCTGTTACCAGTGGCTGCTGCCAGTGGCGATAAGTCGTGTCTTA
CCGGGTTGGACTCAAGACGATAGTTACCGGATAAGGCGCAGCGGTCGGGCTGAACGGGGGGTTCGTGCAC
ACAGCCCAGCTTGGAGCGAACGACCTACACCGAACTGAGATACCTACAGCGTGAGCTATGAGAAAGCGCC
ACGCTTCCCGAAGGGAGAAAGGCGGACAGGTATCCGGTAAGCGGCAGGGTCGGAACAGGAGAGCGCACGA
GGGAGCTCCCAGGGGGAAACGCCTGGTATCTTTATAGTCCTGTCGGGTTTCGCCACCTCTGACTTGAGCG
TCGATTTTTGTGATGCTCGTCAGGGGGGCGGAGCCTATGGAAAAACGCCAGCAACGCGGCCTTTTTACGG
TTCCTGGCCTTTTGCTGGCCTTTTGCTCACATGTTCTTTCCTGCGTTATCCCCTGATTCTGTGGATAACC
GTATTACCGCCTTTGAGTGAGCTGATACCGCTCGCCGCAGCCGAACGACCGAGCGCAGCGAGTCAGTGAG
CGAGGAAGCGGAAGAGCGCCTGATGCGGTATTTTCTCCTTACGCATCTGTGCGGTATTTCACACCGCAAT
GGTGCACTCTCAGTACAATCTGCTCTGATGCCGCATAGTTAAGCCAGTATACACTCCGCTATCGCTACGT
GACTGGGTCATGGCTGCGCCCCGACACCCGCCAACACCCGCTGACGCGCCCTGACGGGCTTGTCTGCTCC
CGGCATCCGCTTACAGACAAGCTGTGACCGTCTCCGGGAGCTGCATGTGTCAGAGGTTTTCACCGTCATC
ACCGAAACGCGCGAGGCAGCTGCGGTAAAGCTCATCAGCGTGGTCGTGAAGCGATTCACAGATGTCTGCC
TGTTCATCCGCGTCCAGCTCGTTGAGTTTCTCCAGAAGCGTTAATGTCTGGCTTCTGATAAAGCGGGCCA
TGTTAAGGGCGGTTTTTTCCTGTTTGGTCACTGATGCCTCCGTGTAAGGGGGATTTCTGTTCATGGGGGT
AATGATACCGATGAAACGAGAGAGGATGCTCACGATACGGGTTACTGATGATGAACATGCCCGGTTACTG
GAACGTTGTGAGGGTAAACAACTGGCGGTATGGATGCGGCGGGACCAGAGAAAAATCACTCAGGGTCAAT
GCCAGCGCTTCGTTAATACAGATGTAGGTGTTCCACAGGGTAGCCAGCAGCATCCTGCGATGCAGATCCG
GAACATAATGGTGCAGGGCGCTGACTTCCGCGTTTCCAGACTTTACGAAACACGGAAACCGAAGACCATT
CATGTTGTTGCTCAGGTCGCAGACGTTTTGCAGCAGCAGTCGCTTCACGTTCGCTCGCGTATCGGTGATT
CATTCTGCTAACCAGTAAGGCAACCCCGCCAGCCTAGCCGGGTCCTCAACGACAGGAGCACGATCATGCT
AGTCATGCCCCGCGCCCACCGGAAGGAGCTGACTGGGTTGAAGGCTCTCAAGGGCATCGGTCGAGATCCC
GGTGCCTAATGAGTGAGCTAACTTACATTAATTGCGTTGCGCTCACTGCCCGCTTTCCAGTCGGGAAACC
TGTCGTGCCAGCTGCATTAATGAATCGGCCAACGCGCGGGGAGAGGCGGTTTGCGTATTGGGCGCCAGGG
TGGTTTTTCTTTTCACCAGTGAGACGGGCAACAGCTGATTGCCCTTCACCGCCTGGCCCTGAGAGAGTTG
CAGCAAGCGGTCCACGCTGGTTTGCCCCAGCAGGCGAAAATCCTGTTTGATGGTGGTTAACGGCGGGATA
TAACATGAGCTGTCTTCGGTATCGTCGTATCCCACTACCGAGATGTCCGCACCAACGCGCAGCCCGGACT
CGGTAATGGCGCGCATTGCGCCCAGCGCCATCTGATCGTTGGCAACCAGCATCGCAGTGGGAACGATGCC
CTCATTCAGCATTTGCATGGTTTGTTGAAAACCGGACATGGCACTCCAGTCGCCTTCCCGTTCCGCTATC
GGCTGAATTTGATTGCGAGTGAGATATTTATGCCAGCCAGCCAGACGCAGACGCGCCGAGACAGAACTTA
ATGGGCCCGCTAACAGCGCGATTTGCTGGTGACCCAATGCGACCAGATGCTCCACGCCCAGTCGCGTACC
GTCTTCATGGGAGAAAATAATACTGTTGATGGGTGTCTGGTCAGAGACATCAAGAAATAACGCCGGAACA
TTAGTGCAGGCAGCTTCCACAGCAATGGCATCCTGGTCATCCAGCGGATAGTTAATGATCAGCCCACTGA
CGCGTTGCGCGAGAAGATTGTGCACCGCCGCTTTACAGGCTTCGACGCCGCTTCGTTCTACCATCGACAC
CACCACGCTGGCACCCAGTTGATCGGCGCGAGATTTAATCGCCGCGACAATTTGCGACGGCGCGTGCAGG
GCCAGACTGGAGGTGGCAACGCCAATCAGCAACGACTGTTTGCCCGCCAGTTGTTGTGCCACGCGGTTGG
GAATGTAATTCAGCTCCGCCATCGCCGCTTCCACTTTTTCCCGCGTTTTCGCAGAAACGTGGCTGGCCTG
GTTCACCACGCGGGAAACGGTCTGATAAGAGACACCGGCATACTCTGCGACATCGTATAACGTTACTGGT
TTCACATTCACCACCCTGAATTGACTCTCTTCCGGGCGCTATCATGCCATACCGCGAAAGGTTTTGCGCC
ATTCGATGGTGTCCGGGATCTCGACGCTCTCCCTTATGCGACTCCTGCATTAGGAAGCAGCCCAGTAGTA
GGTTGAGGCCGTTGAGCACCGCCGCCGCAAGGAATGGTGCATGCAAGGAGATGGCGCCCAACAGTCCCCC
GGCCACGGGGCCTGCCACCATACCCACGCCGAAACAAGCGCTCATGAGCCCGAAGTGGCGAGCCCGATCT
TCCCCATCGGTGATGTCGGCGATATAGGCGCCAGCAACCGCACCTGTGGCGCCGGTGATGCCGGCCACGA
TGCGTCCGGCGTAGAGGATCGAGATCGATCTCGATCCCGCGAAAT
